Addgene plasmid #112408: pFOXO4.1.0-gDNA
Purpose: CRISPR plasmid for expression of Cas9 and gRNA targeting human transcription factor FOXO4
Depositing lab: Kevin White. Depositing organization: University of Chicago.
Backbone
  Vector backbone: pX330
  Backbone manufacturer: Zhang lab (Addgene plasmid ID: 42230)
  Vector type: Mammalian Expression, CRISPR
Growth in bacteria
  Bacterial resistance: Ampicillin, 100 μg/mL
  Growth temperature: 37°C
  Growth strain: DH5alpha
  Copy number: High Copy
Gene/Insert
  Gene/Insert name: FOXO4
  gRNA/shRNA sequence: AGGCATGACTCAGGGATCTG TGG
  Species: H. sapiens (human)
  Entrez Gene: FOXO4 (a.k.a. AFX, AFX1, MLLT7)
  Cloning method: Restriction Enzyme; 5′ cloning site BbsI (destroyed during cloning); 3′ cloning site BbsI (destroyed during cloning)
  Sequencing primers: 5′ hU6-F (5'-GAGGGCCTATTTCCCATGATT-3')
Terms and licenses: Academic/Nonprofit Terms; Industry Terms: Not Available to Industry
Depositor comments: gRNA sequence listed includes 20 nucleotide target sequence, followed by the uncloned PAM sequence. The PAM sequence is not present in the plasmid. Use with plasmid pFOXO4-donor.
How to cite: pFOXO4.1.0-gDNA was a gift from Kevin White (Addgene plasmid # 112408 ; http://n2t.net/addgene:112408 ; RRID:Addgene_112408)
