[The description below was written by a language model from this plasmid's Addgene catalogue record and pLannotate feature annotations shown in this document.]
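Description:
pFOXO4.1.0-gDNA is a mammalian CRISPR expression plasmid built on the pX330 backbone, delivering both Streptococcus pyogenes Cas9 and a single guide RNA directed against the human transcription factor gene FOXO4 (also known as AFX, AFX1 or MLLT7). It is maintained in E. coli as a high-copy plasmid through a ColE1/pUC-type origin and selected with ampicillin via the β-lactamase gene and its own promoter. An f1/M13 phage origin, short remnants of the pBR322 bom and rop regions, and a single AAV2 inverted terminal repeat are also annotated as backbone carry-overs; with only one ITR annotated, nothing in the record indicates use as an AAV packaging vector.

Two expression units make up the payload. A human U6 RNA polymerase III promoter drives the guide, a 20-nucleotide FOXO4 spacer cloned between BbsI sites (destroyed during cloning) directly upstream of the S. pyogenes gRNA scaffold; the PAM listed with the target is genomic and is not present in the plasmid. Cas9 is transcribed from a hybrid promoter consisting of the CMV enhancer, chicken β-actin promoter and a hybrid CBA/MVM intron. The coding sequence, annotated as contiguous N- and C-terminal portions that together form one full-length reading frame, ends in a nucleoplasmin nuclear localization signal and is followed by a bGH polyadenylation signal.

The sequencing-derived record (8,474 nt) and the depositor's record (8,508 nt) share the same layout, differing mainly in the β-actin promoter region, which is annotated only as a fragment in the former. The depositor notes that the plasmid is meant to be used with a companion plasmid, pFOXO4-donor, which suggests Cas9 cleavage at FOXO4 paired with a repair template, though the record does not describe the intended edit.
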