Features (pLannotate 1.2.2; 18 found; start..end, strand, type, name):
     79..122     +  misc_RNA       gRNA scaffold (fragment): guide RNA scaffold for the Streptococcus pyogenes CRISPR/Cas9 system
    169..454     +  enhancer       CMV enhancer: human cytomegalovirus immediate early enhancer; contains an 18-bp deletion relative to the standard CMV enhancer
    456..733     +  promoter       chicken β-actin promoter: No description available
    734..962     +  intron         hybrid intron: hybrid between chicken β-actin (CBA) and minute virus of mice (MMV) introns (Gray et al., 2011)
   1100..2701    +  CDS            Cas9(N): N-terminal portion of Streptococcus pyogenes Cas9 (Zetsche et al., 2015)
   2702..5200    +  CDS            Cas9(C): C-terminal portion of Streptococcus pyogenes Cas9 (Zetsche et al., 2015)
   5201..5248    +  CDS            nucleoplasmin NLS: bipartite nuclear localization signal from nucleoplasmin
   5282..5393    +  polyA_signal   bGH poly(A) signal: bovine growth hormone polyadenylation signal
   5498..5638    +  repeat_region  AAV2 ITR: inverted terminal repeat of adeno-associated virus serotype 2 inverted
   5643..5694    -  misc_feature   bom (fragment): basis of mobility region from pBR322
   5713..6093    +  rep_origin     M13 ori (sequence partly withheld): M13 bacteriophage origin of replication; arrow indicates direction of (+) strand synthesis
   6169..6218    -  misc_feature   bom (fragment): basis of mobility region from pBR322
   6320..6355    -  CDS            rop (fragment): Rop protein, which maintains plasmids at low copy number; rop
   6450..6554    +  promoter       AmpR promoter: bla
   6555..7415    +  CDS            AmpR: β-lactamase; bla; confers resistance to ampicillin, carbenicillin, and related antibiotics
   7586..8174    +  rep_origin     ori: high-copy-number ColE1/pMB1/pBR322/pUC origin of replication
   8236..8476    +  promoter       U6 promoter: RNA polymerase III promoter for human U6 snRNA
   8505..72      +  misc_RNA       gRNA scaffold (across the origin): guide RNA scaffold for the Streptococcus pyogenes CRISPR/Cas9 system
>Addgene plasmid #112408 | pFOXO4.1.0-gDNA | depositor full sequence | sequence record 211799 | Full Sequence
TAGAGCTAGAAATAGCAAGTTAAAATAAGGCTAGTCCGTTATCAACTTGAAAAAGTGGCACCGAGTCGGT
GCTTTTTTGTTTTAGAGCTAGAAATAGCAAGTTAAAATAAGGCTAGTCCGTTTTTAGCGCGTGCGCCAAT
TCTGCAGACAAATGGCTCTAGAGGTACCCGTTACATAACTTACGGTAAATGGCCCGCCTGGCTGACCGCC
CAACGACCCCCGCCCATTGACGTCAATAGTAACGCCAATAGGGACTTTCCATTGACGTCAATGGGTGGAG
TATTTACGGTAAACTGCCCACTTGGCAGTACATCAAGTGTATCATATGCCAAGTACGCCCCCTATTGACG
TCAATGACGGTAAATGGCCCGCCTGGCATTGTGCCCAGTACATGACCTTATGGGACTTTCCTACTTGGCA
GTACATCTACGTATTAGTCATCGCTATTACCATGGTCGAGGTGAGCCCCACGTTCTGCTTCACTCTCCCC
ATCTCCCCCCCCTCCCCACCCCCAATTTTGTATTTATTTATTTTTTAATTATTTTGTGCAGCGATGGGGG
CGGGGGGGGGGGGGGGGCGCGCGCCAGGCGGGGCGGGGCGGGGCGAGGGGCGGGGCGGGGCGAGGCGGAG
AGGTGCGGCGGCAGCCAATCAGAGCGGCGCGCTCCGAAAGTTTCCTTTTATGGCGAGGCGGCGGCGGCGG
CGGCCCTATAAAAAGCGAAGCGCGCGGCGGGCGGGAGTCGCTGCGACGCTGCCTTCGCCCCGTGCCCCGC
TCCGCCGCCGCCTCGCGCCGCCCGCCCCGGCTCTGACTGACCGCGTTACTCCCACAGGTGAGCGGGCGGG
ACGGCCCTTCTCCTCCGGGCTGTAATTAGCTGAGCAAGAGGTAAGGGTTTAAGGGATGGTTGGTTGGTGG
GGTATTAATGTTTAATTACCTGGAGCACCTGCCTGAAATCACTTTTTTTCAGGTTGGACCGGTGCCACCA
TGGACTATAAGGACCACGACGGAGACTACAAGGATCATGATATTGATTACAAAGACGATGACGATAAGAT
GGCCCCAAAGAAGAAGCGGAAGGTCGGTATCCACGGAGTCCCAGCAGCCGACAAGAAGTACAGCATCGGC
CTGGACATCGGCACCAACTCTGTGGGCTGGGCCGTGATCACCGACGAGTACAAGGTGCCCAGCAAGAAAT
TCAAGGTGCTGGGCAACACCGACCGGCACAGCATCAAGAAGAACCTGATCGGAGCCCTGCTGTTCGACAG
CGGCGAAACAGCCGAGGCCACCCGGCTGAAGAGAACCGCCAGAAGAAGATACACCAGACGGAAGAACCGG
ATCTGCTATCTGCAAGAGATCTTCAGCAACGAGATGGCCAAGGTGGACGACAGCTTCTTCCACAGACTGG
AAGAGTCCTTCCTGGTGGAAGAGGATAAGAAGCACGAGCGGCACCCCATCTTCGGCAACATCGTGGACGA
GGTGGCCTACCACGAGAAGTACCCCACCATCTACCACCTGAGAAAGAAACTGGTGGACAGCACCGACAAG
GCCGACCTGCGGCTGATCTATCTGGCCCTGGCCCACATGATCAAGTTCCGGGGCCACTTCCTGATCGAGG
GCGACCTGAACCCCGACAACAGCGACGTGGACAAGCTGTTCATCCAGCTGGTGCAGACCTACAACCAGCT
GTTCGAGGAAAACCCCATCAACGCCAGCGGCGTGGACGCCAAGGCCATCCTGTCTGCCAGACTGAGCAAG
AGCAGACGGCTGGAAAATCTGATCGCCCAGCTGCCCGGCGAGAAGAAGAATGGCCTGTTCGGAAACCTGA
TTGCCCTGAGCCTGGGCCTGACCCCCAACTTCAAGAGCAACTTCGACCTGGCCGAGGATGCCAAACTGCA
GCTGAGCAAGGACACCTACGACGACGACCTGGACAACCTGCTGGCCCAGATCGGCGACCAGTACGCCGAC
CTGTTTCTGGCCGCCAAGAACCTGTCCGACGCCATCCTGCTGAGCGACATCCTGAGAGTGAACACCGAGA
TCACCAAGGCCCCCCTGAGCGCCTCTATGATCAAGAGATACGACGAGCACCACCAGGACCTGACCCTGCT
GAAAGCTCTCGTGCGGCAGCAGCTGCCTGAGAAGTACAAAGAGATTTTCTTCGACCAGAGCAAGAACGGC
TACGCCGGCTACATTGACGGCGGAGCCAGCCAGGAAGAGTTCTACAAGTTCATCAAGCCCATCCTGGAAA
AGATGGACGGCACCGAGGAACTGCTCGTGAAGCTGAACAGAGAGGACCTGCTGCGGAAGCAGCGGACCTT
CGACAACGGCAGCATCCCCCACCAGATCCACCTGGGAGAGCTGCACGCCATTCTGCGGCGGCAGGAAGAT
TTTTACCCATTCCTGAAGGACAACCGGGAAAAGATCGAGAAGATCCTGACCTTCCGCATCCCCTACTACG
TGGGCCCTCTGGCCAGGGGAAACAGCAGATTCGCCTGGATGACCAGAAAGAGCGAGGAAACCATCACCCC
CTGGAACTTCGAGGAAGTGGTGGACAAGGGCGCTTCCGCCCAGAGCTTCATCGAGCGGATGACCAACTTC
GATAAGAACCTGCCCAACGAGAAGGTGCTGCCCAAGCACAGCCTGCTGTACGAGTACTTCACCGTGTATA
ACGAGCTGACCAAAGTGAAATACGTGACCGAGGGAATGAGAAAGCCCGCCTTCCTGAGCGGCGAGCAGAA
AAAGGCCATCGTGGACCTGCTGTTCAAGACCAACCGGAAAGTGACCGTGAAGCAGCTGAAAGAGGACTAC
TTCAAGAAAATCGAGTGCTTCGACTCCGTGGAAATCTCCGGCGTGGAAGATCGGTTCAACGCCTCCCTGG
GCACATACCACGATCTGCTGAAAATTATCAAGGACAAGGACTTCCTGGACAATGAGGAAAACGAGGACAT
TCTGGAAGATATCGTGCTGACCCTGACACTGTTTGAGGACAGAGAGATGATCGAGGAACGGCTGAAAACC
TATGCCCACCTGTTCGACGACAAAGTGATGAAGCAGCTGAAGCGGCGGAGATACACCGGCTGGGGCAGGC
TGAGCCGGAAGCTGATCAACGGCATCCGGGACAAGCAGTCCGGCAAGACAATCCTGGATTTCCTGAAGTC
CGACGGCTTCGCCAACAGAAACTTCATGCAGCTGATCCACGACGACAGCCTGACCTTTAAAGAGGACATC
CAGAAAGCCCAGGTGTCCGGCCAGGGCGATAGCCTGCACGAGCACATTGCCAATCTGGCCGGCAGCCCCG
CCATTAAGAAGGGCATCCTGCAGACAGTGAAGGTGGTGGACGAGCTCGTGAAAGTGATGGGCCGGCACAA
GCCCGAGAACATCGTGATCGAAATGGCCAGAGAGAACCAGACCACCCAGAAGGGACAGAAGAACAGCCGC
GAGAGAATGAAGCGGATCGAAGAGGGCATCAAAGAGCTGGGCAGCCAGATCCTGAAAGAACACCCCGTGG
AAAACACCCAGCTGCAGAACGAGAAGCTGTACCTGTACTACCTGCAGAATGGGCGGGATATGTACGTGGA
CCAGGAACTGGACATCAACCGGCTGTCCGACTACGATGTGGACCATATCGTGCCTCAGAGCTTTCTGAAG
GACGACTCCATCGACAACAAGGTGCTGACCAGAAGCGACAAGAACCGGGGCAAGAGCGACAACGTGCCCT
CCGAAGAGGTCGTGAAGAAGATGAAGAACTACTGGCGGCAGCTGCTGAACGCCAAGCTGATTACCCAGAG
AAAGTTCGACAATCTGACCAAGGCCGAGAGAGGCGGCCTGAGCGAACTGGATAAGGCCGGCTTCATCAAG
AGACAGCTGGTGGAAACCCGGCAGATCACAAAGCACGTGGCACAGATCCTGGACTCCCGGATGAACACTA
AGTACGACGAGAATGACAAGCTGATCCGGGAAGTGAAAGTGATCACCCTGAAGTCCAAGCTGGTGTCCGA
TTTCCGGAAGGATTTCCAGTTTTACAAAGTGCGCGAGATCAACAACTACCACCACGCCCACGACGCCTAC
CTGAACGCCGTCGTGGGAACCGCCCTGATCAAAAAGTACCCTAAGCTGGAAAGCGAGTTCGTGTACGGCG
ACTACAAGGTGTACGACGTGCGGAAGATGATCGCCAAGAGCGAGCAGGAAATCGGCAAGGCTACCGCCAA
GTACTTCTTCTACAGCAACATCATGAACTTTTTCAAGACCGAGATTACCCTGGCCAACGGCGAGATCCGG
AAGCGGCCTCTGATCGAGACAAACGGCGAAACCGGGGAGATCGTGTGGGATAAGGGCCGGGATTTTGCCA
CCGTGCGGAAAGTGCTGAGCATGCCCCAAGTGAATATCGTGAAAAAGACCGAGGTGCAGACAGGCGGCTT
CAGCAAAGAGTCTATCCTGCCCAAGAGGAACAGCGATAAGCTGATCGCCAGAAAGAAGGACTGGGACCCT
AAGAAGTACGGCGGCTTCGACAGCCCCACCGTGGCCTATTCTGTGCTGGTGGTGGCCAAAGTGGAAAAGG
GCAAGTCCAAGAAACTGAAGAGTGTGAAAGAGCTGCTGGGGATCACCATCATGGAAAGAAGCAGCTTCGA
GAAGAATCCCATCGACTTTCTGGAAGCCAAGGGCTACAAAGAAGTGAAAAAGGACCTGATCATCAAGCTG
CCTAAGTACTCCCTGTTCGAGCTGGAAAACGGCCGGAAGAGAATGCTGGCCTCTGCCGGCGAACTGCAGA
AGGGAAACGAACTGGCCCTGCCCTCCAAATATGTGAACTTCCTGTACCTGGCCAGCCACTATGAGAAGCT
GAAGGGCTCCCCCGAGGATAATGAGCAGAAACAGCTGTTTGTGGAACAGCACAAGCACTACCTGGACGAG
ATCATCGAGCAGATCAGCGAGTTCTCCAAGAGAGTGATCCTGGCCGACGCTAATCTGGACAAAGTGCTGT
CCGCCTACAACAAGCACCGGGATAAGCCCATCAGAGAGCAGGCCGAGAATATCATCCACCTGTTTACCCT
GACCAATCTGGGAGCCCCTGCCGCCTTCAAGTACTTTGACACCACCATCGACCGGAAGAGGTACACCAGC
ACCAAAGAGGTGCTGGACGCCACCCTGATCCACCAGAGCATCACCGGCCTGTACGAGACACGGATCGACC
TGTCTCAGCTGGGAGGCGACAAAAGGCCGGCGGCCACGAAAAAGGCCGGCCAGGCAAAAAAGAAAAAGTA
AGAATTCCTAGAGCTCGCTGATCAGCCTCGACTGTGCCTTCTAGTTGCCAGCCATCTGTTGTTTGCCCCT
CCCCCGTGCCTTCCTTGACCCTGGAAGGTGCCACTCCCACTGTCCTTTCCTAATAAAATGAGGAAATTGC
ATCGCATTGTCTGAGTAGGTGTCATTCTATTCTGGGGGGTGGGGTGGGGCAGGACAGCAAGGGGGAGGAT
TGGGAAGAGAATAGCAGGCATGCTGGGGAGCGGCCGCAGGAACCCCTAGTGATGGAGTTGGCCACTCCCT
CTCTGCGCGCTCGCTCGCTCACTGAGGCCGGGCGACCAAAGGTCGCCCGACGCCCGGGCTTTGCCCGGGC
GGCCTCAGTGAGCGAGCGAGCGCGCAGCTGCCTGCAGGGGCGCCTGATGCGGTATTTTCTCCTTACGCAT
CTGTGCGGTATTTCACACCGCATA
[142 nt withheld, positions 5695-5836]
C
[141 nt withheld, positions 5838-5978]
CCTTTGACGTTGGAGTCCACGTTCTTT
[37 nt withheld, positions 6006-6042]
ACCCTATCTCGGGCTATTCTTTTGATTTATAAGGGATTTTGCCGATTTCGGCCTATTGGTTAAAAAATGA
GCTGATTTAACAAAAATTTAACGCGAATTTTAACAAAATATTAACGTTTACAATTTTATGGTGCACTCTC
AGTACAATCTGCTCTGATGCCGCATAGTTAAGCCAGCCCCGACACCCGCCAACACCCGCTGACGCGCCCT
GACGGGCTTGTCTGCTCCCGGCATCCGCTTACAGACAAGCTGTGACCGTCTCCGGGAGCTGCATGTGTCA
GAGGTTTTCACCGTCATCACCGAAACGCGCGAGACGAAAGGGCCTCGTGATACGCCTATTTTTATAGGTT
AATGTCATGATAATAATGGTTTCTTAGACGTCAGGTGGCACTTTTCGGGGAAATGTGCGCGGAACCCCTA
TTTGTTTATTTTTCTAAATACATTCAAATATGTATCCGCTCATGAGACAATAACCCTGATAAATGCTTCA
ATAATATTGAAAAAGGAAGAGTATGAGTATTCAACATTTCCGTGTCGCCCTTATTCCCTTTTTTGCGGCA
TTTTGCCTTCCTGTTTTTGCTCACCCAGAAACGCTGGTGAAAGTAAAAGATGCTGAAGATCAGTTGGGTG
CACGAGTGGGTTACATCGAACTGGATCTCAACAGCGGTAAGATCCTTGAGAGTTTTCGCCCCGAAGAACG
TTTTCCAATGATGAGCACTTTTAAAGTTCTGCTATGTGGCGCGGTATTATCCCGTATTGACGCCGGGCAA
GAGCAACTCGGTCGCCGCATACACTATTCTCAGAATGACTTGGTTGAGTACTCACCAGTCACAGAAAAGC
ATCTTACGGATGGCATGACAGTAAGAGAATTATGCAGTGCTGCCATAACCATGAGTGATAACACTGCGGC
CAACTTACTTCTGACAACGATCGGAGGACCGAAGGAGCTAACCGCTTTTTTGCACAACATGGGGGATCAT
GTAACTCGCCTTGATCGTTGGGAACCGGAGCTGAATGAAGCCATACCAAACGACGAGCGTGACACCACGA
TGCCTGTAGCAATGGCAACAACGTTGCGCAAACTATTAACTGGCGAACTACTTACTCTAGCTTCCCGGCA
ACAATTAATAGACTGGATGGAGGCGGATAAAGTTGCAGGACCACTTCTGCGCTCGGCCCTTCCGGCTGGC
TGGTTTATTGCTGATAAATCTGGAGCCGGTGAGCGTGGAAGCCGCGGTATCATTGCAGCACTGGGGCCAG
ATGGTAAGCCCTCCCGTATCGTAGTTATCTACACGACGGGGAGTCAGGCAACTATGGATGAACGAAATAG
ACAGATCGCTGAGATAGGTGCCTCACTGATTAAGCATTGGTAACTGTCAGACCAAGTTTACTCATATATA
CTTTAGATTGATTTAAAACTTCATTTTTAATTTAAAAGGATCTAGGTGAAGATCCTTTTTGATAATCTCA
TGACCAAAATCCCTTAACGTGAGTTTTCGTTCCACTGAGCGTCAGACCCCGTAGAAAAGATCAAAGGATC
TTCTTGAGATCCTTTTTTTCTGCGCGTAATCTGCTGCTTGCAAACAAAAAAACCACCGCTACCAGCGGTG
GTTTGTTTGCCGGATCAAGAGCTACCAACTCTTTTTCCGAAGGTAACTGGCTTCAGCAGAGCGCAGATAC
CAAATACTGTCCTTCTAGTGTAGCCGTAGTTAGGCCACCACTTCAAGAACTCTGTAGCACCGCCTACATA
CCTCGCTCTGCTAATCCTGTTACCAGTGGCTGCTGCCAGTGGCGATAAGTCGTGTCTTACCGGGTTGGAC
TCAAGACGATAGTTACCGGATAAGGCGCAGCGGTCGGGCTGAACGGGGGGTTCGTGCACACAGCCCAGCT
TGGAGCGAACGACCTACACCGAACTGAGATACCTACAGCGTGAGCTATGAGAAAGCGCCACGCTTCCCGA
AGGGAGAAAGGCGGACAGGTATCCGGTAAGCGGCAGGGTCGGAACAGGAGAGCGCACGAGGGAGCTTCCA
GGGGGAAACGCCTGGTATCTTTATAGTCCTGTCGGGTTTCGCCACCTCTGACTTGAGCGTCGATTTTTGT
GATGCTCGTCAGGGGGGCGGAGCCTATGGAAAAACGCCAGCAACGCGGCCTTTTTACGGTTCCTGGCCTT
TTGCTGGCCTTTTGCTCACATGTGAGGGCCTATTTCCCATGATTCCTTCATATTTGCATATACGATACAA
GGCTGTTAGAGAGATAATTGGAATTAATTTGACTGTAAACACAAAGATATTAGTACAAAATACGTGACGT
AGAAAGTAATAATTTCTTGGGTAGTTTGCAGTTTTAAAATTATGTTTTAAAATGGACTATCATATGCTTA
CCGTAACTTGAAAGTATTTCGATTTCTTGGCTTTATATATCTTGTGGAAAGGACGAAACACCAGGCATGA
CTCAGGGATCTGGTTT
