Features (pLannotate 1.2.2; 18 found; start..end, strand, type, name):
     79..122     +  misc_RNA       gRNA scaffold (fragment): guide RNA scaffold for the Streptococcus pyogenes CRISPR/Cas9 system
    169..454     +  enhancer       CMV enhancer: human cytomegalovirus immediate early enhancer; contains an 18-bp deletion relative to the standard CMV enhancer
    557..699     +  promoter       chicken β-actin promoter (fragment): No description available
    700..927     +  intron         hybrid intron: hybrid between chicken β-actin (CBA) and minute virus of mice (MMV) introns (Gray et al., 2011)
   1065..2666    +  CDS            Cas9(N): N-terminal portion of Streptococcus pyogenes Cas9 (Zetsche et al., 2015)
   2667..5165    +  CDS            Cas9(C): C-terminal portion of Streptococcus pyogenes Cas9 (Zetsche et al., 2015)
   5166..5213    +  CDS            nucleoplasmin NLS: bipartite nuclear localization signal from nucleoplasmin
   5247..5358    +  polyA_signal   bGH poly(A) signal: bovine growth hormone polyadenylation signal
   5463..5603    +  repeat_region  AAV2 ITR: inverted terminal repeat of adeno-associated virus serotype 2 inverted
   5608..5659    -  misc_feature   bom (fragment): basis of mobility region from pBR322
   5678..6133    +  rep_origin     f1 ori (sequence partly withheld): f1 bacteriophage origin of replication; arrow indicates direction of (+) strand synthesis
   6134..6183    -  misc_feature   bom (fragment): basis of mobility region from pBR322
   6285..6320    -  CDS            rop (fragment): Rop protein, which maintains plasmids at low copy number; rop
   6415..6519    +  promoter       AmpR promoter: bla
   6520..7380    +  CDS            AmpR: β-lactamase; bla; confers resistance to ampicillin, carbenicillin, and related antibiotics
   7551..8139    +  rep_origin     ori: high-copy-number ColE1/pMB1/pBR322/pUC origin of replication
   8201..8441    +  promoter       U6 promoter: RNA polymerase III promoter for human U6 snRNA
   8471..72      +  misc_RNA       gRNA scaffold (across the origin): guide RNA scaffold for the Streptococcus pyogenes CRISPR/Cas9 system
>Addgene plasmid #112408 | pFOXO4.1.0-gDNA | addgene full sequence | sequence record 230267 | Addgene NGS Result
TAGAGCTAGAAATAGCAAGTTAAAATAAGGCTAGTCCGTTATCAACTTGAAAAAGTGGCACCGAGTCGGT
GCTTTTTTGTTTTAGAGCTAGAAATAGCAAGTTAAAATAAGGCTAGTCCGTTTTTAGCGCGTGCGCCAAT
TCTGCAGACAAATGGCTCTAGAGGTACCCGTTACATAACTTACGGTAAATGGCCCGCCTGGCTGACCGCC
CAACGACCCCCGCCCATTGACGTCAATAGTAACGCCAATAGGGACTTTCCATTGACGTCAATGGGTGGAG
TATTTACGGTAAACTGCCCACTTGGCAGTACATCAAGTGTATCATATGCCAAGTACGCCCCCTATTGACG
TCAATGACGGTAAATGGCCCGCCTGGCATTGTGCCCAGTACATGACCTTATGGGACTTTCCTACTTGGCA
GTACATCTACGTATTAGTCATCGCTATTACCATGGTCGAGGTGAGCCCCACGTTCTGCTTCACTCTCCCC
ATCTCCCCCCCCTCCCCACCCCCAATTTTGTATTTATTTATTTTTTAATTATTTTGTGCAGCGATGGGGG
CGGGGGGGGGGGGGGGCGGGGCGGGGCGAGGCGGAGAGGTGCGGCGGCAGCCAATCAGAGCGGCGCGCTC
CGAAAGTTTCCTTTTATGGCGAGGCGGCGGCGGCGGCGGCCCTATAAAAAGCGAAGCGCGCGGCGGGCGG
GAGTCGCTGCGCGCTGCCTTCGCCCCGTGCCCCGCTCCGCCGCCGCCTCGCGCCGCCCGCCCCGGCTCTG
ACTGACCGCGTTACTCCCACAGGTGAGCGGGCGGGACGGCCCTTCTCCTCCGGGCTGTAATTAGCTGAGC
AAGAGGTAAGGGTTTAAGGGATGGTTGGTTGGTGGGGTATTAATGTTTAATTACCTGGAGCACCTGCCTG
AAATCACTTTTTTTCAGGTTGGACCGGTGCCACCATGGACTATAAGGACCACGACGGAGACTACAAGGAT
CATGATATTGATTACAAAGACGATGACGATAAGATGGCCCCAAAGAAGAAGCGGAAGGTCGGTATCCACG
GAGTCCCAGCAGCCGACAAGAAGTACAGCATCGGCCTGGACATCGGCACCAACTCTGTGGGCTGGGCCGT
GATCACCGACGAGTACAAGGTGCCCAGCAAGAAATTCAAGGTGCTGGGCAACACCGACCGGCACAGCATC
AAGAAGAACCTGATCGGAGCCCTGCTGTTCGACAGCGGCGAAACAGCCGAGGCCACCCGGCTGAAGAGAA
CCGCCAGAAGAAGATACACCAGACGGAAGAACCGGATCTGCTATCTGCAAGAGATCTTCAGCAACGAGAT
GGCCAAGGTGGACGACAGCTTCTTCCACAGACTGGAAGAGTCCTTCCTGGTGGAAGAGGATAAGAAGCAC
GAGCGGCACCCCATCTTCGGCAACATCGTGGACGAGGTGGCCTACCACGAGAAGTACCCCACCATCTACC
ACCTGAGAAAGAAACTGGTGGACAGCACCGACAAGGCCGACCTGCGGCTGATCTATCTGGCCCTGGCCCA
CATGATCAAGTTCCGGGGCCACTTCCTGATCGAGGGCGACCTGAACCCCGACAACAGCGACGTGGACAAG
CTGTTCATCCAGCTGGTGCAGACCTACAACCAGCTGTTCGAGGAAAACCCCATCAACGCCAGCGGCGTGG
ACGCCAAGGCCATCCTGTCTGCCAGACTGAGCAAGAGCAGACGGCTGGAAAATCTGATCGCCCAGCTGCC
CGGCGAGAAGAAGAATGGCCTGTTCGGAAACCTGATTGCCCTGAGCCTGGGCCTGACCCCCAACTTCAAG
AGCAACTTCGACCTGGCCGAGGATGCCAAACTGCAGCTGAGCAAGGACACCTACGACGACGACCTGGACA
ACCTGCTGGCCCAGATCGGCGACCAGTACGCCGACCTGTTTCTGGCCGCCAAGAACCTGTCCGACGCCAT
CCTGCTGAGCGACATCCTGAGAGTGAACACCGAGATCACCAAGGCCCCCCTGAGCGCCTCTATGATCAAG
AGATACGACGAGCACCACCAGGACCTGACCCTGCTGAAAGCTCTCGTGCGGCAGCAGCTGCCTGAGAAGT
ACAAAGAGATTTTCTTCGACCAGAGCAAGAACGGCTACGCCGGCTACATTGACGGCGGAGCCAGCCAGGA
AGAGTTCTACAAGTTCATCAAGCCCATCCTGGAAAAGATGGACGGCACCGAGGAACTGCTCGTGAAGCTG
AACAGAGAGGACCTGCTGCGGAAGCAGCGGACCTTCGACAACGGCAGCATCCCCCACCAGATCCACCTGG
GAGAGCTGCACGCCATTCTGCGGCGGCAGGAAGATTTTTACCCATTCCTGAAGGACAACCGGGAAAAGAT
CGAGAAGATCCTGACCTTCCGCATCCCCTACTACGTGGGCCCTCTGGCCAGGGGAAACAGCAGATTCGCC
TGGATGACCAGAAAGAGCGAGGAAACCATCACCCCCTGGAACTTCGAGGAAGTGGTGGACAAGGGCGCTT
CCGCCCAGAGCTTCATCGAGCGGATGACCAACTTCGATAAGAACCTGCCCAACGAGAAGGTGCTGCCCAA
GCACAGCCTGCTGTACGAGTACTTCACCGTGTATAACGAGCTGACCAAAGTGAAATACGTGACCGAGGGA
ATGAGAAAGCCCGCCTTCCTGAGCGGCGAGCAGAAAAAGGCCATCGTGGACCTGCTGTTCAAGACCAACC
GGAAAGTGACCGTGAAGCAGCTGAAAGAGGACTACTTCAAGAAAATCGAGTGCTTCGACTCCGTGGAAAT
CTCCGGCGTGGAAGATCGGTTCAACGCCTCCCTGGGCACATACCACGATCTGCTGAAAATTATCAAGGAC
AAGGACTTCCTGGACAATGAGGAAAACGAGGACATTCTGGAAGATATCGTGCTGACCCTGACACTGTTTG
AGGACAGAGAGATGATCGAGGAACGGCTGAAAACCTATGCCCACCTGTTCGACGACAAAGTGATGAAGCA
GCTGAAGCGGCGGAGATACACCGGCTGGGGCAGGCTGAGCCGGAAGCTGATCAACGGCATCCGGGACAAG
CAGTCCGGCAAGACAATCCTGGATTTCCTGAAGTCCGACGGCTTCGCCAACAGAAACTTCATGCAGCTGA
TCCACGACGACAGCCTGACCTTTAAAGAGGACATCCAGAAAGCCCAGGTGTCCGGCCAGGGCGATAGCCT
GCACGAGCACATTGCCAATCTGGCCGGCAGCCCCGCCATTAAGAAGGGCATCCTGCAGACAGTGAAGGTG
GTGGACGAGCTCGTGAAAGTGATGGGCCGGCACAAGCCCGAGAACATCGTGATCGAAATGGCCAGAGAGA
ACCAGACCACCCAGAAGGGACAGAAGAACAGCCGCGAGAGAATGAAGCGGATCGAAGAGGGCATCAAAGA
GCTGGGCAGCCAGATCCTGAAAGAACACCCCGTGGAAAACACCCAGCTGCAGAACGAGAAGCTGTACCTG
TACTACCTGCAGAATGGGCGGGATATGTACGTGGACCAGGAACTGGACATCAACCGGCTGTCCGACTACG
ATGTGGACCATATCGTGCCTCAGAGCTTTCTGAAGGACGACTCCATCGACAACAAGGTGCTGACCAGAAG
CGACAAGAACCGGGGCAAGAGCGACAACGTGCCCTCCGAAGAGGTCGTGAAGAAGATGAAGAACTACTGG
CGGCAGCTGCTGAACGCCAAGCTGATTACCCAGAGAAAGTTCGACAATCTGACCAAGGCCGAGAGAGGCG
GCCTGAGCGAACTGGATAAGGCCGGCTTCATCAAGAGACAGCTGGTGGAAACCCGGCAGATCACAAAGCA
CGTGGCACAGATCCTGGACTCCCGGATGAACACTAAGTACGACGAGAATGACAAGCTGATCCGGGAAGTG
AAAGTGATCACCCTGAAGTCCAAGCTGGTGTCCGATTTCCGGAAGGATTTCCAGTTTTACAAAGTGCGCG
AGATCAACAACTACCACCACGCCCACGACGCCTACCTGAACGCCGTCGTGGGAACCGCCCTGATCAAAAA
GTACCCTAAGCTGGAAAGCGAGTTCGTGTACGGCGACTACAAGGTGTACGACGTGCGGAAGATGATCGCC
AAGAGCGAGCAGGAAATCGGCAAGGCTACCGCCAAGTACTTCTTCTACAGCAACATCATGAACTTTTTCA
AGACCGAGATTACCCTGGCCAACGGCGAGATCCGGAAGCGGCCTCTGATCGAGACAAACGGCGAAACCGG
GGAGATCGTGTGGGATAAGGGCCGGGATTTTGCCACCGTGCGGAAAGTGCTGAGCATGCCCCAAGTGAAT
ATCGTGAAAAAGACCGAGGTGCAGACAGGCGGCTTCAGCAAAGAGTCTATCCTGCCCAAGAGGAACAGCG
ATAAGCTGATCGCCAGAAAGAAGGACTGGGACCCTAAGAAGTACGGCGGCTTCGACAGCCCCACCGTGGC
CTATTCTGTGCTGGTGGTGGCCAAAGTGGAAAAGGGCAAGTCCAAGAAACTGAAGAGTGTGAAAGAGCTG
CTGGGGATCACCATCATGGAAAGAAGCAGCTTCGAGAAGAATCCCATCGACTTTCTGGAAGCCAAGGGCT
ACAAAGAAGTGAAAAAGGACCTGATCATCAAGCTGCCTAAGTACTCCCTGTTCGAGCTGGAAAACGGCCG
GAAGAGAATGCTGGCCTCTGCCGGCGAACTGCAGAAGGGAAACGAACTGGCCCTGCCCTCCAAATATGTG
AACTTCCTGTACCTGGCCAGCCACTATGAGAAGCTGAAGGGCTCCCCCGAGGATAATGAGCAGAAACAGC
TGTTTGTGGAACAGCACAAGCACTACCTGGACGAGATCATCGAGCAGATCAGCGAGTTCTCCAAGAGAGT
GATCCTGGCCGACGCTAATCTGGACAAAGTGCTGTCCGCCTACAACAAGCACCGGGATAAGCCCATCAGA
GAGCAGGCCGAGAATATCATCCACCTGTTTACCCTGACCAATCTGGGAGCCCCTGCCGCCTTCAAGTACT
TTGACACCACCATCGACCGGAAGAGGTACACCAGCACCAAAGAGGTGCTGGACGCCACCCTGATCCACCA
GAGCATCACCGGCCTGTACGAGACACGGATCGACCTGTCTCAGCTGGGAGGCGACAAAAGGCCGGCGGCC
ACGAAAAAGGCCGGCCAGGCAAAAAAGAAAAAGTAAGAATTCCTAGAGCTCGCTGATCAGCCTCGACTGT
GCCTTCTAGTTGCCAGCCATCTGTTGTTTGCCCCTCCCCCGTGCCTTCCTTGACCCTGGAAGGTGCCACT
CCCACTGTCCTTTCCTAATAAAATGAGGAAATTGCATCGCATTGTCTGAGTAGGTGTCATTCTATTCTGG
GGGGTGGGGTGGGGCAGGACAGCAAGGGGGAGGATTGGGAAGAGAATAGCAGGCATGCTGGGGAGCGGCC
GCAGGAACCCCTAGTGATGGAGTTGGCCACTCCCTCTCTGCGCGCTCGCTCGCTCACTGAGGCCGGGCGA
CCAAAGGTCGCCCGACGCCCGGGCTTTGCCCGGGCGGCCTCAGTGAGCGAGCGAGCGCGCAGCTGCCTGC
AGGGGCGCCTGATGCGGTATTTTCTCCTTACGCATCTGTGCGGTATTTCACACCGCATA
[95 nt withheld, positions 5660-5754]
T
[46 nt withheld, positions 5756-5801]
C
[141 nt withheld, positions 5803-5943]
CCTTTGACGTTGGAGTCCACGTTCTTT
[37 nt withheld, positions 5971-6007]
ACTCTATCTCGGGCTATTCTTTTGATTTATAAGGGATTTTGCCGATTTCGGTCTATTGGTTAAAAAATGA
GCTGATTTAACAAAAATTTAACGCGAATTTTAACAAAATATTAACGTTTACAATTTTATGGTGCACTCTC
AGTACAATCTGCTCTGATGCCGCATAGTTAAGCCAGCCCCGACACCCGCCAACACCCGCTGACGCGCCCT
GACGGGCTTGTCTGCTCCCGGCATCCGCTTACAGACAAGCTGTGACCGTCTCCGGGAGCTGCATGTGTCA
GAGGTTTTCACCGTCATCACCGAAACGCGCGAGACGAAAGGGCCTCGTGATACGCCTATTTTTATAGGTT
AATGTCATGATAATAATGGTTTCTTAGACGTCAGGTGGCACTTTTCGGGGAAATGTGCGCGGAACCCCTA
TTTGTTTATTTTTCTAAATACATTCAAATATGTATCCGCTCATGAGACAATAACCCTGATAAATGCTTCA
ATAATATTGAAAAAGGAAGAGTATGAGTATTCAACATTTCCGTGTCGCCCTTATTCCCTTTTTTGCGGCA
TTTTGCCTTCCTGTTTTTGCTCACCCAGAAACGCTGGTGAAAGTAAAAGATGCTGAAGATCAGTTGGGTG
CACGAGTGGGTTACATCGAACTGGATCTCAACAGCGGTAAGATCCTTGAGAGTTTTCGCCCCGAAGAACG
TTTTCCAATGATGAGCACTTTTAAAGTTCTGCTATGTGGCGCGGTATTATCCCGTATTGACGCCGGGCAA
GAGCAACTCGGTCGCCGCATACACTATTCTCAGAATGACTTGGTTGAGTACTCACCAGTCACAGAAAAGC
ATCTTACGGATGGCATGACAGTAAGAGAATTATGCAGTGCTGCCATAACCATGAGTGATAACACTGCGGC
CAACTTACTTCTGACAACGATCGGAGGACCGAAGGAGCTAACCGCTTTTTTGCACAACATGGGGGATCAT
GTAACTCGCCTTGATCGTTGGGAACCGGAGCTGAATGAAGCCATACCAAACGACGAGCGTGACACCACGA
TGCCTGTAGCAATGGCAACAACGTTGCGCAAACTATTAACTGGCGAACTACTTACTCTAGCTTCCCGGCA
ACAATTAATAGACTGGATGGAGGCGGATAAAGTTGCAGGACCACTTCTGCGCTCGGCCCTTCCGGCTGGC
TGGTTTATTGCTGATAAATCTGGAGCCGGTGAGCGTGGAAGCCGCGGTATCATTGCAGCACTGGGGCCAG
ATGGTAAGCCCTCCCGTATCGTAGTTATCTACACGACGGGGAGTCAGGCAACTATGGATGAACGAAATAG
ACAGATCGCTGAGATAGGTGCCTCACTGATTAAGCATTGGTAACTGTCAGACCAAGTTTACTCATATATA
CTTTAGATTGATTTAAAACTTCATTTTTAATTTAAAAGGATCTAGGTGAAGATCCTTTTTGATAATCTCA
TGACCAAAATCCCTTAACGTGAGTTTTCGTTCCACTGAGCGTCAGACCCCGTAGAAAAGATCAAAGGATC
TTCTTGAGATCCTTTTTTTCTGCGCGTAATCTGCTGCTTGCAAACAAAAAAACCACCGCTACCAGCGGTG
GTTTGTTTGCCGGATCAAGAGCTACCAACTCTTTTTCCGAAGGTAACTGGCTTCAGCAGAGCGCAGATAC
CAAATACTGTTCTTCTAGTGTAGCCGTAGTTAGGCCACCACTTCAAGAACTCTGTAGCACCGCCTACATA
CCTCGCTCTGCTAATCCTGTTACCAGTGGCTGCTGCCAGTGGCGATAAGTCGTGTCTTACCGGGTTGGAC
TCAAGACGATAGTTACCGGATAAGGCGCAGCGGTCGGGCTGAACGGGGGGTTCGTGCACACAGCCCAGCT
TGGAGCGAACGACCTACACCGAACTGAGATACCTACAGCGTGAGCTATGAGAAAGCGCCACGCTTCCCGA
AGGGAGAAAGGCGGACAGGTATCCGGTAAGCGGCAGGGTCGGAACAGGAGAGCGCACGAGGGAGCTTCCA
GGGGGAAACGCCTGGTATCTTTATAGTCCTGTCGGGTTTCGCCACCTCTGACTTGAGCGTCGATTTTTGT
GATGCTCGTCAGGGGGGCGGAGCCTATGGAAAAACGCCAGCAACGCGGCCTTTTTACGGTTCCTGGCCTT
TTGCTGGCCTTTTGCTCACATGTGAGGGCCTATTTCCCATGATTCCTTCATATTTGCATATACGATACAA
GGCTGTTAGAGAGATAATTGGAATTAATTTGACTGTAAACACAAAGATATTAGTACAAAATACGTGACGT
AGAAAGTAATAATTTCTTGGGTAGTTTGCAGTTTTAAAATTATGTTTTAAAATGGACTATCATATGCTTA
CCGTAACTTGAAAGTATTTCGATTTCTTGGCTTTATATATCTTGTGGAAAGGACGAAACACCGAGGCATG
ACTCAGGGATCTGGTTT
